Addgene plasmid #211802: pLV-SFFV-Emerald-WPRE-UbC-mCherry
Purpose: Lentiviral vector plasmid expressing Emerald under the spleen focus-forming virus (SFFV) promoter and mCherry under the Ubiquitin C (UbC) promoter
Depositing lab: Richard Eva & Bart Nieuwenhuis. Depositing organization: University of Cambridge.
Backbone
  Vector backbone: pHRsinUbEm
  Vector type: Mammalian Expression, Lentiviral
Growth in bacteria
  Bacterial resistance: Ampicillin, 100 μg/mL
  Growth temperature: 37°C
  Growth strain: NEB Stable
  Copy number: High Copy
Gene/Insert 1
  Gene/Insert name: Emerald (alt name: EmGFP)
  Species: A. victoria
  Insert size (bp): 717
  Promoter: SFFV
  Cloning method: Unknown
  Sequencing primers: 5′ n/a
Gene/Insert 2
  Gene/Insert name: mCherry
  Species: A. marginale
  Promoter: UbC
  Cloning method: Unknown
  Sequencing primers: 5′ n/a
Resource information
  A portion of this plasmid was derived from a plasmid made by: VectorBuilder
Terms and licenses: Academic/Nonprofit Terms; Industry Terms: Not Available to Industry
How to cite: pLV-SFFV-Emerald-WPRE-UbC-mCherry was a gift from Richard Eva & Bart Nieuwenhuis (Addgene plasmid # 211802 ; http://n2t.net/addgene:211802 ; RRID:Addgene_211802)
