[The description below was written by a language model from this plasmid's Addgene catalogue record and pLannotate feature annotations shown in this document.]
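Description:
pLV-SFFV-Emerald-WPRE-UbC-mCherry is a self-inactivating HIV-1-based lentiviral transfer plasmid of about 11.5 kb, built on the pHRsinUbEm backbone and designed to express two fluorescent proteins from independent promoters in mammalian cells. It is propagated in E. coli through a high-copy ColE1/pUC-type origin with ampicillin selection (AmpR under its own bla promoter). A recombination-reduced strain is recorded as the growth host, as is usual for LTR-containing plasmids. The backbone also carries remnants of older vector lineages, including an SV40 promoter followed by split fragments of the E. coli gpt gene, SV40 small t intron and poly(A) sequences, and short fragments of tetracycline resistance, rop and bom. None of these lies within the packaged viral genome.

Between the 5′ LTR and the ΔU3 3′ LTR lie the standard cis elements for vector production and transduction: the Ψ packaging signal with a partial gag sequence, the Rev response element for nuclear export of the full-length genomic RNA, and the cPPT/CTS, which aids nuclear import of the reverse-transcribed genome. The payload consists of two tandem cassettes in the same orientation. The SFFV LTR promoter drives the green protein Emerald (EmGFP, 717 bp), followed by a WPRE annotated as a fragment, and the human ubiquitin C promoter then drives the red protein mCherry. The WPRE therefore sits between the two cassettes rather than downstream of both. The catalogue lists the mCherry source species as A. marginale, whereas the feature annotation gives the conventional Discosoma origin. The record states only that the vector expresses the two reporters, so it plausibly serves as a dual-colour control or as a parent for swapping in genes of interest. No specific application is given.
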