Features (pLannotate 1.2.2; 34 found; start..end, strand, type, name):
     48..305     +  LTR            5' LTR (truncated): truncated 5' long terminal repeat (LTR) from HIV-1
    352..477     +  misc_feature   HIV-1 Ψ: packaging signal of human immunodeficiency virus type 1
    461..799     +  CDS            HIV-1 gag (fragment): gag protein from human immunodeficiency virus 1; gag
    974..1207    +  misc_feature   RRE: The Rev response element (RRE) of HIV-1 allows for Rev-dependent mRNA export from the nucleus to the cytoplasm.
   1584..1684    +  CDS            Rev (fragment): human immunodeficiency virus 1 (HIV-1) Rev protein; rev; enhances nuclear export of unspliced and incompletely spliced viral mRNAs
   1721..1838    +  misc_feature   cPPT/CTS: central polypurine tract and central termination sequence of HIV-1
   1875..1907    -  misc_feature   MCS (fragment): pBluescript multiple cloning site
   1991..2398    +  promoter       SFFV promoter: spleen focus-forming virus long terminal repeat (LTR) promoter
   2419..3135    +  CDS            Emerald: Emerald is a basic (constitutively fluorescent) green fluorescent protein published in 1998, derived from Aequorea victoria. It is reported to be a very rapidly-maturing weak dimer.
   3150..3180    +  misc_feature   MCS (fragment): pUC18/19 multiple cloning site
   3181..3199    +  misc_feature   MCS (fragment): pBluescript multiple cloning site
   3199..3704    +  misc_feature   WPRE (fragment): woodchuck hepatitis virus posttranscriptional regulatory element
   3697..4883    +  promoter       UbC promoter: human ubiquitin C promoter
   4919..5626    +  CDS            mCherry: mCherry is a basic (constitutively fluorescent) red fluorescent protein published in 2004, derived from Discosoma sp.. It is reported to be a very rapidly-maturing monomer with low acid sensitivity.
   5654..5722    +  CDS            nef (fragment): NEF_HV1Z2 - Experimental evidence at protein level: Swiss-Prot protein existence level 1. Extracellular Nef protein targets CD4(+) T-lymphocytes for apoptosis by interacting with CXCR4 surface receptors. From Human immunodeficiency virus type 1 group M subtype D (isolate Z2/CDC-Z34) (HIV-1).
   5724..5957    +  LTR            3' LTR (ΔU3): self-inactivating 3' long terminal repeat (LTR) from HIV-1
   5982..6000    -  promoter       SP6 promoter: promoter for bacteriophage SP6 RNA polymerase
   6228..6507    +  CDS            TcR (fragment): tetracycline efflux protein; tet; confers resistance to tetracycline
   6508..6556    -  misc_feature   bom (fragment): basis of mobility region from pBR322
   6658..6693    -  CDS            rop (fragment): Rop protein, which maintains plasmids at low copy number; rop
   6788..6892    +  promoter       AmpR promoter: bla
   6893..7753    +  CDS            AmpR: β-lactamase; bla; confers resistance to ampicillin, carbenicillin, and related antibiotics
   7924..8512    +  rep_origin     ori: high-copy-number ColE1/pMB1/pBR322/pUC origin of replication
   8695..8751    +  CDS            lacI (fragment): lac repressor; lacI; The lac repressor binds to the lac operator to inhibit transcription in E. coli. This inhibition can be relieved by adding lactose or isopropyl-β-D-thiogalactopyranoside (IPTG).
   8758..9087    +  promoter       SV40 promoter: SV40 enhancer and early promoter
   9287..9406    +  CDS            gpt (fragment): XGPT_ECOLI - Also known as gpp, gxu. Experimental evidence at protein level: Swiss-Prot protein existence level 1. Purine salvage pathway enzyme that catalyzes the transfer of the ribosyl-5-phosphate group from 5-phospho-alpha-D-ribose 1- diphosphate (PRPP) to the N9 position of the 6-oxopurines guanine and xanthine to form the corresponding ribonucleotides GMP (guanosine 5'- monophosphate) and XMP (xanthosine 5'-monophosphate), with the release of PPi. To a lesser extent, also acts on hypoxanthine (PubMed:9100006, PubMed:3886014). Does not ribophosphorylate adenine (PubMed:3886014). From Esch
   9406..9741    +  CDS            gpt (fragment): XGPT_ECOLI - Also known as gpp, gxu. Experimental evidence at protein level: Swiss-Prot protein existence level 1. Purine salvage pathway enzyme that catalyzes the transfer of the ribosyl-5-phosphate group from 5-phospho-alpha-D-ribose 1- diphosphate (PRPP) to the N9 position of the 6-oxopurines guanine and xanthine to form the corresponding ribonucleotides GMP (guanosine 5'- monophosphate) and XMP (xanthosine 5'-monophosphate), with the release of PPi. To a lesser extent, also acts on hypoxanthine (PubMed:9100006, PubMed:3886014). Does not ribophosphorylate adenine (PubMed:3886014). From Esch
   9836..10141   +  CDS            frsA (fragment): FRSA_ECOLI - Also known as yafA. Experimental evidence at protein level: Swiss-Prot protein existence level 1. Catalyzes the hydrolysis of esters (PubMed:15808744). Displays esterase activity toward pNP-butyrate (PubMed:15808744). May stimulate mixed-acid fermentation by acting as a fermentation/respiration switch that down-regulates respiration and up- regulates fermentation rates (PubMed:15169777). From Escherichia coli (strain K12).
  10145..10219   +  CDS            small t antigen (fragment): SV40 (simian virus 40) small t antigen
  10221..10286   +  intron         small t intron: SV40 (simian virus 40) small t antigen intron
  10416..10436   +  CDS            SV40 NLS: nuclear localization signal of SV40 (simian virus 40) large T antigen
  10755..10838   +  CDS            large T antigen (fragment): large T antigen from SV40 (simian virus 40)
  10861..10995   +  polyA_signal   SV40 poly(A) signal: SV40 polyadenylation signal
  11163..11491   +  LTR            3' LTR (fragment): 3' long terminal repeat (LTR) from HIV-1
>Addgene plasmid #211802 | pLV-SFFV-Emerald-WPRE-UbC-mCherry | addgene full sequence | sequence record 418109 | Addgene NGS Result
TGATATCGAGCTTGCTACAAGGGACTTTCCGCTGGGGACTTTCCAGGGAGGCGTGGCCTGGGCGGGACTG
GGGAGTGGCGAGCCCTCAGATCCTGCATATAAGCAGCTGCTTTTTGCCTGTACTGGGTCTCTCTGGTTAG
ACCAGATCTGAGCCTGGGAGCTCTCTGGCTAACTAGGGAACCCACTGCTTAAGCCTCAATAAAGCTTGCC
TTGAGTGCTTCAAGTAGTGTGTGCCCGTCTGTTGTGTGACTCTGGTAACTAGAGATCCCTCAGACCCTTT
TAGTCAGTGTGGAAAATCTCTAGCAGTGGCGCCCGAACAGGGACTTGAAAGCGAAAGGGAAACCAGAGGA
GCTCTCTCGACGCAGGACTCGGCTTGCTGAAGCGCGCACGGCAAGAGGCGAGGGGCGGCGACTGGTGAGT
ACGCCAAAAATTTTGACTAGCGGAGGCTAGAAGGAGAGAGATGGGTGCGAGAGCGTCAGTATTAAGCGGG
GGAGAATTAGATCGCGATGGGAAAAAATTCGGTTAAGGCCAGGGGGAAAGAAAAAATATAAATTAAAACA
TATAGTATGGGCAAGCAGGGAGCTAGAACGATTCGCAGTTAATCCTGGCCTGTTAGAAACATCAGAAGGC
TGTAGACAAATACTGGGACAGCTACAACCATCCCTTCAGACAGGATCAGAAGAACTTAGATCATTATATA
ATACAGTAGCAACCCTCTATTGTGTGCATCAAAGGATAGAGATAAAAGACACCAAGGAAGCTTTAGACAA
GATAGAGGAAGAGCAAAACAAAAGTAAGACCACCGCACAGCAAGCGGCCGGCCGCTGATCTTCAGACCTG
GAGGAGGAGATATGAGGGACAATTGGAGAAGTGAATTATATAAATATAAAGTAGTAAAAATTGAACCATT
AGGAGTAGCACCCACCAAGGCAAAGAGAAGAGTGGTGCAGAGAGAAAAAAGAGCAGTGGGAATAGGAGCT
TTGTTCCTTGGGTTCTTGGGAGCAGCAGGAAGCACTATGGGCGCAGCGTCAATGACGCTGACGGTACAGG
CCAGACAATTATTGTCTGGTATAGTGCAGCAGCAGAACAATTTGCTGAGGGCTATTGAGGCGCAACAGCA
TCTGTTGCAACTCACAGTCTGGGGCATCAAGCAGCTCCAGGCAAGAATCCTGGCTGTGGAAAGATACCTA
AAGGATCAACAGCTCCTGGGGATTTGGGGTTGCTCTGGAAAACTCATTTGCACCACTGCTGTGCCTTGGA
ATGCTAGTTGGAGTAATAAATCTCTGGAACAGATTTGGAATCACACGACCTGGATGGAGTGGGACAGAGA
AATTAACAATTACACAAGCTTAATACACTCCTTAATTGAAGAATCGCAAAACCAGCAAGAAAAGAATGAA
CAAGAATTATTGGAATTAGATAAATGGGCAAGTTTGTGGAATTGGTTTAACATAACAAATTGGCTGTGGT
ATATAAAATTATTCATAATGATAGTAGGAGGCTTGGTAGGTTTAAGAATAGTTTTTGCTGTACTTTCTAT
AGTGAATAGAGTTAGGCAGGGATATTCACCATTATCGTTTCAGACCCACCTCCCAACCCCGAGGGGACCC
GACAGGCCCGAAGGAATAGAAGAAGAAGGTGGAGAGAGAGACAGAGACAGATCCATTCGATTAGTGAACG
GATCTCGACGGTATCGCCAAATGGCAGTATTCATCCACAATTTTAAAAGAAAAGGGGGGATTGGGGGGTA
CAGTGCAGGGGAAAGAATAGTAGACATAATAGCAACAGACATACAAACTAAAGAATTACAAAAACAAATT
ACAAAAATTCAAAATTTTCGGGTTTATTACAGGGACAGCAGAGATCCAGTTTGGATCGATAAGCTTGATA
TCGAATTCCTGCAGCCCCGATAAAATAAAAGATTTTATTTAGTCTCCAGAAAAAGGGGGGAATGAAAGAC
CCCACCTGTAGGTTTGGCAAGCTAGCTGCAGTAACGCCATTTTGCAAGGCATGGAAAAATACCAAACCAA
GAATAGAGAAGTTCAGATCAAGGGCGGGTACATGAAAATAGCTAACGTTGGGCCAAACAGGATATCTGCG
GTGAGCAGTTTCGGCCCCGGCCCGGGGCCAAGAACAGATGGTCACCGCAGTTTCGGCCCCGGCCCGAGGC
CAAGAACAGATGGTCCCCAGATATGGCCCAACCCTCAGCAGTTTCTTAAGACCCATCAGATGTTTCCAGG
CTCCCCCAAGGACCTGAAATGACCCTGCGCCTTATTTGAATTAACCAATCAGCCTGCTTCTCGCTTCTGT
TCGCGCGCTTCTGCTTCCCGAGCTCTATAAAAGAGCTCACAACCCCTCACTCGGCGCGCCAGTCCTCCGA
CAGACTGAGTCGCCCGGGGGGATCCACCGGTCGCCACCATGGTGAGCAAGGGCGAGGAGCTGTTCACCGG
GGTGGTGCCCATCCTGGTCGAGCTGGACGGCGACGTAAACGGCCACAAGTTCAGCGTGTCCGGCGAGGGC
GAGGGCGATGCCACCTACGGCAAGCTGACCCTGAAGTTCATCTGCACCACCGGCAAGCTGCCCGTGCCCT
GGCCCACCCTCGTGACCACCTTGACCTACGGCGTGCAGTGCTTCGCCCGCTACCCCGACCACATGAAGCA
GCACGACTTCTTCAAGTCCGCCATGCCCGAAGGCTACGTCCAGGAGCGCACCATCTTCTTCAAGGACGAC
GGCAACTACAAGACCCGCGCCGAGGTGAAGTTCGAGGGCGACACCCTGGTGAACCGCATCGAGCTGAAGG
GCATCGACTTCAAGGAGGACGGCAACATCCTGGGGCACAAGCTGGAGTACAACTACAACAGCCACAAGGT
CTATATCACCGCCGACAAGCAGAAGAACGGCATCAAGGTGAACTTCAAGACCCGCCACAACATCGAGGAC
GGCAGCGTGCAGCTCGCCGACCACTACCAGCAGAACACCCCCATCGGCGACGGCCCCGTGCTGCTGCCCG
ACAACCACTACCTGAGCACCCAGTCCGCCCTGAGCAAAGACCCCAACGAGAAGCGCGATCACATGGTCCT
GCTGGAGTTCGTGACCGCCGCCGGGATCACTCTCGGCATGGACGAGCTGTACAAGTAAAGCGGCCGCGAC
TCTAGAGTCGACCTGCAGGCATGCAAGCTTGATATCAAGCTTATCGATAATCAACCTCTGGATTACAAAA
TTTGTGAAAGATTGACTGGTATTCTTAACTATGTTGCTCCTTTTACGCTATGTGGATACGCTGCTTTAAT
GCCTTTGTATCATGCTATTGCTTCCCGTATGGCTTTCATTTTCTCCTCCTTGTATAAATCCTGGTTGCTG
TCTCTTTATGAGGAGTTGTGGCCCGTTGTCAGGCAACGTGGCGTGGTGTGCACTGTGTTTGCTGACGCAA
CCCCCACTGGTTGGGGCATTGCCACCACCTGTCAGCTCCTTTCCGGGACTTTCGCTTTCCCCCTCCCTAT
TGCCACGGCGGAACTCATCGCCGCCTGCCTTGCCCGCTGCTGGACAGGGGCTCGGCTGTTGGGCACTGAC
AATTCCGTGGTGTTGTCGGGGAAATCATCGTCCTTTCCTTGGCTGCTCGCCTGTGTTGCCACCTGGATTC
TGCGCGGGACGTCCTTCTGCTACGTCCCTTCGGCCCTCAATCCAGCGGACCTTCCTTCCCGCGGGCGCCC
CCCTCCTCACGGCGAGCGCTGCCACGTCAGACGAAGGGCGCAGCGAGCGTCCTGATCCTTCCGCCCGGAC
GCTCAGGACAGCGGCCCGCTGCTCATAAGACTCGGCCTTAGAACCCCAGTATCAGCAGAAGGACATTTTA
GGACGGGACTTGGGTGACTCTAGGGCACTGGTTTTCTTTCCAGAGAGCGGAACAGGCGAGGAAAAGTAGT
CCCTTCTCGGCGATTCTGCGGAGGGATCTCCGTGGGGCGGTGAACGCCGATGATTATATAAGGACGCGCC
GGGTGTGGCACAGCTAGTTCCGTCGCAGCCGGGATTTGGGTCGCGGTTCTTGTTTGTGGATCGCTGTGAT
CGTCACTTGGTGAGTAGCGGGCTGCTGGGCTGGCCGGGGCTTTCGTGGCCGCCGGGCCGCTCGGTGGGAC
GGAAGCGTGTGGAGAGACCGCCAAGGGCTGTAGTCTGGGTCCGCGAGCAAGGTTGCCCTGAACTGGGGGT
TGGGGGGAGCGCAGCAAAATGGCGGCTGTTCCCGAGTCTTGAATGGAAGACGCTTGTGAGGCGGGCTGTG
AGGTCGTTGAAACAAGGTGGGGGGCATGGTGGGCGGCAAGAACCCAAGGTCTTGAGGCCTTCGCTAATGC
GGGAAAGCTCTTATTCGGGTGAGATGGGCTGGGGCACCATCTGGGGACCCTGACGTGAAGTTTGTCACTG
ACTGGAGAACTCGGTTTGTCGTCTGTTGCGGGGGCGGCAGTTATGGCGGTGCCGTTGGGCAGTGCACCCG
TACCTTTGGGAGCGCGCGCCCTCGTCGTGTCGTGACGTCACCCGTTCTGTTGGCTTATAATGCAGGGTGG
GGCCACCTGCCGGTAGGTGTGCGGTAGGCTTTTCTCCGTCGCAGGACGCAGGGTTCGGGCCTAGGGTAGG
CTCTCCTGAATCGACAGGCGCCGGACCTCTGGTGAGGGGAGGGATAAGTGAGGCGTCAGTTTCTTTGGTC
GGTTTTATGTACCTATCTTCTTAAGTAGCTGAAGCTCCGGTTTTGAACTATGCGCTCGGGGTTGGCGAGT
GTGTTTTGTGAAGTTTTTTAGGCACCTTTTGAAATGTAATCATTTGGGTCAATATGTAATTTTCAGTGTT
AGACTAGTAAATTGTCCGCTAAATTCTGGCCGTTTTTGGCTTTTTTGTTAGACGAAGCTTGGTACCGAGC
TCGGATCAATTCGCCACCATGGTGAGCAAGGGCGAGGAGGATAACATGGCCATCATCAAGGAGTTCATGC
GCTTCAAGGTGCACATGGAGGGCTCCGTGAACGGCCACGAGTTCGAGATCGAGGGCGAGGGCGAGGGCCG
CCCCTACGAGGGCACCCAGACCGCCAAGCTGAAGGTGACCAAGGGTGGCCCCCTGCCCTTCGCCTGGGAC
ATCCTGTCCCCTCAGTTCATGTACGGCTCCAAGGCCTACGTGAAGCACCCCGCCGACATCCCCGACTACT
TGAAGCTGTCCTTCCCCGAGGGCTTCAAGTGGGAGCGCGTGATGAACTTCGAGGACGGCGGCGTGGTGAC
CGTGACCCAGGACTCCTCCCTGCAGGACGGCGAGTTCATCTACAAGGTGAAGCTGCGCGGCACCAACTTC
CCCTCCGACGGCCCCGTAATGCAGAAGAAGACCATGGGCTGGGAGGCCTCCTCCGAGCGGATGTACCCCG
AGGACGGCGCCCTGAAGGGCGAGATCAAGCAGAGGCTGAAGCTGAAGGACGGCGGCCACTACGACGCTGA
GGTCAAGACCACCTACAAGGCCAAGAAGCCCGTGCAGCTGCCCGGCGCCTACAACGTCAACATCAAGTTG
GACATCACCTCCCACAACGAGGACTACACCATCGTGGAACAGTACGAACGCGCCGAGGGCCGCCACTCCA
CCGGCGGCATGGACGAGCTGTACAAGTAACTCGAGGGAATTAATTCGAGCTCGGTACCTTTAAGACCAAT
GACTTACAAGGCAGCTGTAGATCTTAGCCACTTTTTAAAAGAAAAGGGGGGACTGGAAGGGCTAATTCAC
TCCCAACGAAGACAAGATCTGCTTTTTGCTTGTACTGGGTCTCTCTGGTTAGACCAGATCTGAGCCTGGG
AGCTCTCTGGCTAACTAGGGAACCCACTGCTTAAGCCTCAATAAAGCTTGCCTTGAGTGCTTCAAGTAGT
GTGTGCCCGTCTGTTGTGTGACTCTGGTAACTAGAGATCCCTCAGACCCTTTTAGTCAGTGTGGAAAATC
TCTAGCAGCATCTAGAATTAATTCCGTGTATTCTATAGTGTCACCTAAATCGTATGTGTATGATACATAA
GGTTATGTATTAATTGTAGCCGCGTTCTAACGACAATATGTACAAGCCTAATTGTGTAGCATCTGGCTTA
CTGAAGCAGACCCTATCATCTCTCTCGTAAACTGCCGTCAGAGTCGGTTTGGTTGGACGAACCTTCTGAG
TTTCTGGTAACGCCGTCCCGCACCCGGAAATGGTCAGCGAACCAATCAGCAGGGTCATCGCTAGCCAGAT
CCTCTACGCCGGACGCATCGTGGCCGGCATCACCGGCGCCACAGGTGCGGTTGCTGGCGCCTATATCGCC
GACATCACCGATGGGGAAGATCGGGCTCGCCACTTCGGGCTCATGAGCGCTTGTTTCGGCGTGGGTATGG
TGGCAGGCCCCGTGGCCGGGGGACTGTTGGGCGCCATCTCCTTGCATGCACCATTCCTTGCGGCGGCGGT
GCTCAACGGCCTCAACCTACTACTGGGCTGCTTCCTAATGCAGGAGTCGCATAAGGGAGAGCGTCGAATG
GTGCACTCTCAGTACAATCTGCTCTGATGCCGCATAGTTAAGCCAGCCCCGACACCCGCCAACACCCGCT
GACGCGCCCTGACGGGCTTGTCTGCTCCCGGCATCCGCTTACAGACAAGCTGTGACCGTCTCCGGGAGCT
GCATGTGTCAGAGGTTTTCACCGTCATCACCGAAACGCGCGAGACGAAAGGGCCTCGTGATACGCCTATT
TTTATAGGTTAATGTCATGATAATAATGGTTTCTTAGACGTCAGGTGGCACTTTTCGGGGAAATGTGCGC
GGAACCCCTATTTGTTTATTTTTCTAAATACATTCAAATATGTATCCGCTCATGAGACAATAACCCTGAT
AAATGCTTCAATAATATTGAAAAAGGAAGAGTATGAGTATTCAACATTTCCGTGTCGCCCTTATTCCCTT
TTTTGCGGCATTTTGCCTTCCTGTTTTTGCTCACCCAGAAACGCTGGTGAAAGTAAAAGATGCTGAAGAT
CAGTTGGGTGCACGAGTGGGTTACATCGAACTGGATCTCAACAGCGGTAAGATCCTTGAGAGTTTTCGCC
CCGAAGAACGTTTTCCAATGATGAGCACTTTTAAAGTTCTGCTATGTGGCGCGGTATTATCCCGTATTGA
CGCCGGGCAAGAGCAACTCGGTCGCCGCATACACTATTCTCAGAATGACTTGGTTGAGTACTCACCAGTC
ACAGAAAAGCATCTTACGGATGGCATGACAGTAAGAGAATTATGCAGTGCTGCCATAACCATGAGTGATA
ACACTGCGGCCAACTTACTTCTGACAACGATCGGAGGACCGAAGGAGCTAACCGCTTTTTTGCACAACAT
GGGGGATCATGTAACTCGCCTTGATCGTTGGGAACCGGAGCTGAATGAAGCCATACCAAACGACGAGCGT
GACACCACGATGCCTGTAGCAATGGCAACAACGTTGCGCAAACTATTAACTGGCGAACTACTTACTCTAG
CTTCCCGGCAACAATTAATAGACTGGATGGAGGCGGATAAAGTTGCAGGACCACTTCTGCGCTCGGCCCT
TCCGGCTGGCTGGTTTATTGCTGATAAATCTGGAGCCGGTGAGCGTGGGTCTCGCGGTATCATTGCAGCA
CTGGGGCCAGATGGTAAGCCCTCCCGTATCGTAGTTATCTACACGACGGGGAGTCAGGCAACTATGGATG
AACGAAATAGACAGATCGCTGAGATAGGTGCCTCACTGATTAAGCATTGGTAACTGTCAGACCAAGTTTA
CTCATATATACTTTAGATTGATTTAAAACTTCATTTTTAATTTAAAAGGATCTAGGTGAAGATCCTTTTT
GATAATCTCATGACCAAAATCCCTTAACGTGAGTTTTCGTTCCACTGAGCGTCAGACCCCGTAGAAAAGA
TCAAAGGATCTTCTTGAGATCCTTTTTTTCTGCGCGTAATCTGCTGCTTGCAAACAAAAAAACCACCGCT
ACCAGCGGTGGTTTGTTTGCCGGATCAAGAGCTACCAACTCTTTTTCCGAAGGTAACTGGCTTCAGCAGA
GCGCAGATACCAAATACTGTTCTTCTAGTGTAGCCGTAGTTAGGCCACCACTTCAAGAACTCTGTAGCAC
CGCCTACATACCTCGCTCTGCTAATCCTGTTACCAGTGGCTGCTGCCAGTGGCGATAAGTCGTGTCTTAC
CGGGTTGGACTCAAGACGATAGTTACCGGATAAGGCGCAGCGGTCGGGCTGAACGGGGGGTTCGTGCACA
CAGCCCAGCTTGGAGCGAACGACCTACACCGAACTGAGATACCTACAGCGTGAGCTATGAGAAAGCGCCA
CGCTTCCCGAAGGGAGAAAGGCGGACAGGTATCCGGTAAGCGGCAGGGTCGGAACAGGAGAGCGCACGAG
GGAGCTTCCAGGGGGAAACGCCTGGTATCTTTATAGTCCTGTCGGGTTTCGCCACCTCTGACTTGAGCGT
CGATTTTTGTGATGCTCGTCAGGGGGGCGGAGCCTATGGAAAAACGCCAGCAACGCGGCCTTTTTACGGT
TCCTGGCCTTTTGCTGGCCTTTTGCTCACATGTTCTTTCCTGCGTTATCCCCTGATTCTGTGGATAACCG
TATTACCGCCTTTGAGTGAGCTGATACCGCTCGCCGCAGCCGAACGACCGAGCGCAGCGAGTCAGTGAGC
GAGGAAGCGGAAGAGCGCCCAATACGCAAACCGCCTCTCCCCGCGCGTTGGCCGATTCATTAATGCAGCT
GTGGAATGTGTGTCAGTTAGGGTGTGGAAAGTCCCCAGGCTCCCCAGCAGGCAGAAGTATGCAAAGCATG
CATCTCAATTAGTCAGCAACCAGGTGTGGAAAGTCCCCAGGCTCCCCAGCAGGCAGAAGTATGCAAAGCA
TGCATCTCAATTAGTCAGCAACCATAGTCCCGCCCCTAACTCCGCCCATCCCGCCCCTAACTCCGCCCAG
TTCCGCCCATTCTCCGCCCCATGGCTGACTAATTTTTTTTATTTATGCAGAGGCCGAGGCCGCCTCGGCC
TCTGAGCTATTCCAGAAGTAGTGAGGAGGCTTTTTTGGAGGCCTAGGCTTTTGCAAAAAGCTTGGACACA
AGACAGGCTTGCGAGATATGTTTGAGAATACCACTTTATCCCGCGTCAGGGAGAGGCAGTGCGTAAAAAG
ACGCGGACTCATGTGAAATACTGGTTTTTAGTGCGCCAGATCTCTATAATCTCGCGCAACCTATTTTCCC
CTCGAACACTTTTTAAGCCGTAGATAAACAGGCTGGGACACTTCACATGAGCGAAAAATACATCGTCACC
TGGGACATGTTGCAGATCCATGCACGTAAACTCGCAAGCCGACTGATGCCTTCTGAACAATGGAAAGGCA
TTATTGCCGTAAGCCGTGGCGGTCTGTACCGGGTGCGTTACTGGCGCGTGAACTGGGTATTCGTCATGTC
GATACCGTTTGTATTTCCAGCTACGATCACGACAACCAGCGCGAGCTTAAAGTGCTGAAACGCGCAGAAG
GCGATGGCGAAGGCTTCATCGTTATTGATGACCTGGTGGATACCGGTGGTACTGCGGTTGCGATTCGTGA
AATGTATCCAAAAGCGCACTTTGTCACCATCTTCGCAAAACCGGCTGGTCGTCCGCTGGTTGATGACTAT
GTTGTTGATATCCCGCAAGATACCTGGATTGAACAGCCGTGGGATATGGGCGTCGTATTCGTCCCGCCAA
TCTCCGGTCGCTAATCTTTTCAACGCCTGGCACTGCCGGGCGTTGTTCTTTTTAACTTCAGGCGGGTTAC
AATAGTTTCCAGTAAGTATTCTGGAGGCTGCATCCATGACACAGGCAAACCTGAGCGAAACCCTGTTCAA
ACCCCGCTTTAAACATCCTGAAACCTCGACGCTAGTCCGCCGCTTTAATCACGGCGCACAACCGCCTGTG
CAGTCGGCCCTTGATGGTAAAACCATCCCTCACTGGTATCGCATGATTAACCGTCTGATGTGGATCTGGC
GCGGCATTGACCCACGCGAAATCCTCGACGTCCAGGCACGTATTGTGATGAGCGATGCCGAACGTACCGA
CGATGATTTATACGATACGGTGATTGGCTACCGTGGCGGCAACTGGATTTATGAGTGGGCCCCGGATCTT
TGTGAAGGAACCTTACTTCTGTGGTGTGACATAATTGGACAAACTACCTACAGAGATTTAAAGCTCTAAG
GTAAATATAAAATTTTTAAGTGTATAATGTGTTAAACTACTGATTCTAATTGTTTGTGTATTTTAGATTC
CAACCTATGGAACTGATGAATGGGAGCAGTGGTGGAATGCCTTTAATGAGGAAAACCTGTTTTGCTCAGA
AGAAATGCCATCTAGTGATGATGAGGCTACTGCTGACTCTCAACATTCTACTCCTCCAAAAAAGAAGAGA
AAGGTAGAAGACCCCAAGGACTTTCCTTCAGAATTGCTAAGTTTTTTGAGTCATGCTGTGTTTAGTAATA
GAACTCTTGCTTGCTTTGCTATTTACACCACAAAGGAAAAAGCTGCACTGCTATACAAGAAAATTATGGA
AAAATATTCTGTAACCTTTATAAGTAGGCATAACAGTTATAATCATAACATACTGTTTTTTCTTACTCCA
CACAGGCATAGAGTGTCTGCTATTAATAACTATGCTCAAAAATTGTGTACCTTTAGCTTTTTAATTTGTA
AAGGGGTTAATAAGGAATATTTGATGTATAGTGCCTTGACTAGAGATCATAATCAGCCATACCACATTTG
TAGAGGTTTTACTTGCTTTAAAAAACCTCCCACACCTCCCCCTGAACCTGAAACATAAAATGAATGCAAT
TGTTGTTGTTAACTTGTTTATTGCAGCTTATAATGGTTACAAATAAAGCAATAGCATCACAAATTTCACA
AATAAAGCATTTTTTTCACTGCATTCTAGTTGTGGTTTGTCCAAACTCATCAATGTATCTTATCATGTCT
GGATCAACTGGATAACTCAAGCTAACCAAAATCATCCCAAACTTCCCACCCCATACCCTATTACCACTGC
CAATTACCTGTGGTTTCATTTACTCTAAACCTGTGATTCCTCTGAATTATTTTCATTTTAAAGAAATTGT
ATTTGTTAAATATGTACTACAAACTTAGTAGTTGGAAGGGCTAATTCACTCCCAAAGAAGACAAGATATC
CTTGATCTGTGGATCTACCACACACAAGGCTACTTCCCTGATTAGCAGAACTACACACCAGGGCCAGGGG
TCAGATATCCACTGACCTTTGGATGGTGCTACAAGCTAGTACCAGTTGAGCCAGATAAGGTAGAAGAGGC
CAATAAAGGAGAGAACACCAGCTTGTTACACCCTGTGAGCCTGCATGGGATGGATGACCCGGAGAGAGAA
GTGTTAGAGTGGAGGTTTGACAGCCGCCTAGCATTTCATCACGTGGCCCGAGAGCTGCATCCGGAGTACT
TCAAGAACTGC
